>Addgene plasmid #100642 | YCe3756 HC_Kan_conn_E-F | addgene full sequence | sequence record 192750 | Addgene NGS Result
CCGTCAGAATTAATTCAGATCGATCTACCAGCGAGACGAATTCTCTAGATATCGCTCAATACTGACCATT
TAAATCATACCTGACCTCCATAGCAGAAAGTCAAAAGCCTCCGACCGGAGGCTTTTGACTTGATCGGCAC
GTAAGAGGTTCCAACTTTCACCATAATGAAATAAGATCACTACCGGGCGTATTTTTTGAGTTATCGAGAT
TTTCAGGAGCTAAGGAAGCTAAAATGAGCCATATTCAACGGGAAACGTCTTGCTCGAGGCCGCGATTAAA
TTCCAACATGGATGCTGATTTATATGGGTATAAATGGGCTCGCGATAATGTCGGGCAATCAGGTGCGACA
ATCTATCGATTGTATGGGAAGCCCGATGCGCCAGAGTTGTTTCTGAAACATGGCAAAGGTAGCGTTGCCA
ATGATGTTACAGATGAGATGGTCAGGCTAAACTGGCTGACGGAATTTATGCCTCTTCCGACCATCAAGCA
TTTTATCCGTACTCCTGATGATGCATGGTTACTCACCACTGCGATCCCAGGGAAAACAGCATTCCAGGTA
TTAGAAGAATATCCTGATTCAGGTGAAAATATTGTTGATGCGCTGGCAGTGTTCCTGCGCCGGTTGCATT
CGATTCCTGTTTGTAATTGTCCTTTTAACGGCGATCGCGTATTTCGTCTCGCTCAGGCGCAATCACGAAT
GAATAACGGTTTGGTTGGTGCGAGTGATTTTGATGACGAGCGTAATGGCTGGCCTGTTGAACAAGTCTGG
AAAGAAATGCATAAGCTTTTGCCATTCTCACCGGATTCAGTCGTCACTCATGGTGATTTCTCACTTGATA
ACCTTATTTTTGACGAGGGGAAATTAATAGGTTGTATTGATGTTGGACGAGTCGGAATCGCAGACCGATA
CCAGGATCTTGCCATCCTATGGAACTGCCTCGGTGAGTTTTCTCCTTCATTACAGAAACGGCTTTTTCAA
AAATATGGTATTGATAATCCTGATATGAATAAATTGCAGTTTCACTTGATGCTCGATGAGTTTTTCTGAG
GGCCCAAATGTAATCACCTGGCTCACCTTCGGGTGGGCCTTTCTGCGTTGCTGGCGTTTTTCCATAGGCT
CCGCCCCCCTGACGAGCATCACAAAAATCGATGCTCAAGTCAGAGGTGGCGAAACCCGACAGGACTATAA
AGATACCAGGCGTTTCCCCCTGGAAGCTCCCTCGTGCGCTCTCCTGTTCCGACCCTGCCGCTTACCGGAT
ACCTGTCCGCCTTTCTCCCTTCGGGAAGCGTGGCGCTTTCTCATAGCTCACGCTGTAGGTATCTCAGTTC
GGTGTAGGTCGTTCGCTCCAAGCTGGGCTGTGTGCACGAACCCCCCGTTCAGCCCGACCGCTGCGCCTTA
TCCGGTAACTATCGTCTTGAGTCCAACCCGGTAAGACACGACTTATCGCCACTGGCAGCAGCCACTGGTA
ACAGGATTAGCAGAGCGAGGTATGTAGGCGGTGCTACAGAGTTCTTGAAGTGGTGGCCTAACTACGGCTA
CACTAGAAGAACAGTATTTGGTATCTGCGCTCTGCTGAAGCCAGTTACCTCGGAAAAAGAGTTGGTAGCT
CTTGATCCGGCAAACAAACCACCGCTGGTAGCGGTGGTTTTTTTGTTTGCAAGCAGCAGATTACGCGCAG
AAAAAAAGGATCTCAAGAAGATCCTTTGATTTTCTACCGAAGAAAGGCCCACCCGTGAAGGTGAGCCAGT
GAGTTGATTGCAGTCCAGTTACGCTGGAGTCTGAGGCTCGTCCTGAATGATATCAAGCTTGAATTCGTTA
CGTCTCGTCCGTTAGCCTTTAGTGAA
Features (pLannotate 1.2.2; 7 found; start..end, strand, type, name):
     99..130     +  terminator     tonB terminator: bidirectional E. coli tonB-P14 transcription terminator
    131..233     +  promoter       cat promoter: promoter of the E. coli cat gene encoding chloramphenicol acetyltransferase
    234..1047    +  CDS            KanR (fragment): aminoglycoside phosphotransferase; aph(3')-Ia; confers resistance to kanamycin in bacteria or G418 (Geneticin®) in eukaryotes
   1070..1097    +  terminator     T7Te terminator: phage T7 early transcription terminator
   1109..1696    -  rep_origin     ori: high-copy-number ColE1/pMB1/pBR322/pUC origin of replication
   1718..1747    -  terminator     T3Te terminator: phage T3 early transcription terminator
   1838..8       +  promoter       tight TRE promoter (fragment) (across the origin): Tet-responsive promoter PTight, consisting of seven tet operator sequences followed by the minimal CMV promoter
