[The description below was written by a language model from this plasmid's Addgene catalogue record and pLannotate feature annotations shown in this document.]
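Description:
YCe3756 HC_Kan_conn_E-F is a small (about 1.8 kb) synthetic-biology part plasmid from the EMMA (Extensible Mammalian Modular Assembly) toolkit, built in the pSMART HC_Kan cloning backbone. It is maintained in E. coli as a high-copy plasmid through a ColE1/pUC-type origin of replication and is selected with kanamycin. Resistance comes from an aph(3')-Ia aminoglycoside phosphotransferase gene, which the annotation places downstream of a cat gene promoter. As expected for this backbone, the annotated elements are insulated by transcription terminators (tonB, T7 early and T3 early). These limit read-through between the vector's own transcription units and the cloning region, which helps keep inserts stable.

The payload is the E-F assembly connector, a short synthetic DNA element that the depositor describes as having no biological function. In the EMMA system, mammalian expression vectors are assembled from standardised parts that occupy defined positions. This connector acts as a neutral bridge joining the parts at positions 4 and 6 when no functional part is wanted in between, so the ordered assembly can still close. The record does not state the cloning sites used, and the connector is not annotated as a feature in the table. The only hit in the insert region is a very short fragment, spanning the sequence origin, that matches the tight TRE promoter. At that length it is most likely an incidental similarity rather than a working Tet-responsive promoter. The plasmid carries no mammalian expression cassette, reporter or tag and serves purely as a donor of the spacer part for modular vector construction.
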