Addgene plasmid #100642: YCe3756 HC_Kan_conn_E-F
Purpose: EMMA toolkit Assembly connector E-F
Depositing lab: Yizhi Cai. Depositing organization: University of Edinburgh. Publication: EMMA: An Extensible Mammalian Modular Assembly Toolkit for the Rapid Design and Production of Diverse Expression Vectors. Martella A, Matjusaitis M, Auxillos J, Pollard SM, Cai Y. ACS Synth Biol. 2017 Apr 24. doi: 10.1021/acssynbio.7b00016. PubMed 28418644.
Backbone
  Vector backbone: pSMART HC_Kan
  Vector type: Synthetic Biology
Growth in bacteria
  Bacterial resistance: Kanamycin, 50 μg/mL
  Growth temperature: 37°C
  Growth strain: DH5alpha
  Copy number: High Copy
Gene/Insert
  Gene/Insert name: EMMA toolkit Assembly connector E-F
  Species: Synthetic
  Cloning method: Restriction Enzyme; 5′ cloning site Unknown (unknown if destroyed); 3′ cloning site Unknown (unknown if destroyed)
Terms and licenses: Academic/Nonprofit Terms; Industry Terms: Not Available to Industry
Depositor comments: DNA element with no function. It is used as a bridge to connect parts placed in position 4 and 6 of EMMA platform.
How to cite: YCe3756 HC_Kan_conn_E-F was a gift from Yizhi Cai (Addgene plasmid # 100642 ; http://n2t.net/addgene:100642 ; RRID:Addgene_100642)
